Addgene plasmid #14190: pAG413GPD-ccdB-EGFP
Purpose: (Empty Backbone)
Depositing lab: Susan Lindquist. Depositing organization: Whitehead Institute for Biomedical Research. Publication: A suite of Gateway cloning vectors for high-throughput genetic analysis in Saccharomyces cerevisiae. Alberti S, Gitler AD, Lindquist S. Yeast. 2007 Oct . 24(10):913-9. 10.1002/yea.1502 PubMed 17583893.
Backbone
  Vector backbone: pRS413
  Vector type: Yeast Expression ; Gateway Destination
  Selectable markers: HIS3
Growth in bacteria
  Bacterial resistance: Chloramphenicol and Ampicillin, 25 & 100 μg/mL
  Growth temperature: 37°C
  Growth strain: ccdB Survival
  Growth instructions: DB3.1, ccdB Survival
  Copy number: Unknown
Gene/Insert
  Gene/Insert name: None
  Tag / fusion protein: EGFP (C terminal on backbone)
  Cloning method: Gateway Cloning
  Sequencing primers: 5′ GPDPro_F
Terms and licenses: Academic/Nonprofit Terms; Industry Terms: Not Available to Industry
Depositor comments: Type of plasmid: CEN. This plasmid contains the Gateway technology from Invitrogen; Invitrogen requires purchasing of Gateway Clonase for carrying out the Gateway recombinational cloning reaction http://www.invitrogen.com Please note that the full plasmid sequence is provided as a reference only, and may not match the exact sequence of the plasmid.
How to cite: pAG413GPD-ccdB-EGFP was a gift from Susan Lindquist (Addgene plasmid # 14190 ; http://n2t.net/addgene:14190 ; RRID:Addgene_14190)
