[The description below was written by a language model from this plasmid's Addgene catalogue record and pLannotate feature annotations shown in this document.]
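Description:
pAG413GPD-ccdB-EGFP is an empty Gateway destination vector for protein expression in Saccharomyces cerevisiae, built on the pRS413 shuttle backbone. It is a centromeric plasmid: a CEN6/ARS element lets it replicate and segregate in yeast at low copy, and the HIS3 gene with its own promoter allows selection by complementing histidine auxotrophy. In E. coli it is maintained through a ColE1/pUC-type origin and an ampicillin resistance gene. The backbone also retains an f1 origin, flanking T3 and T7 promoters, and remnants of the lac/lacZα region from its pBluescript-derived ancestry.

The expression unit is driven by the strong constitutive GPD (TDH3, glyceraldehyde-3-phosphate dehydrogenase) promoter and ends with the CYC1 terminator. Between them lies the Gateway cassette, bounded by attR1 and attR2 and carrying a chloramphenicol resistance gene and the ccdB toxin gene, followed immediately by an EGFP coding sequence. In an LR recombination with an entry clone, the cassette is exchanged for the gene of interest. Loss of ccdB provides counterselection against unrecombined vector in ordinary E. coli strains, which is why the empty plasmid must be kept in a ccdB-tolerant host under dual chloramphenicol and ampicillin selection. An open reading frame inserted in frame and without a stop codon is expressed as a C-terminal EGFP fusion.

The plasmid belongs to a suite of yeast Gateway vectors designed for high-throughput genetic analysis, and this member suits constitutive, low-copy expression of fluorescently tagged proteins, for example for localisation studies. The depositor notes that the full sequence is a reference only and may not match the physical plasmid exactly.
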