Features (pLannotate 1.2.2; 30 found; start..end, strand, type, name):
     70..573     +  misc_feature   CEN/ARS: S. cerevisiae CEN6 centromere fused to an autonomously replicating sequence
    603..707     +  promoter       AmpR promoter: bla
    708..1568    +  CDS            AmpR: β-lactamase; bla; confers resistance to ampicillin, carbenicillin, and related antibiotics
   1739..2327    +  rep_origin     ori: high-copy-number ColE1/pMB1/pBR322/pUC origin of replication
   2510..2602    +  CDS            lacI (fragment): lac repressor; lacI; The lac repressor binds to the lac operator to inhibit transcription in E. coli. This inhibition can be relieved by adding lactose or isopropyl-β-D-thiogalactopyranoside (IPTG).
   2615..2636    +  protein_bind   CAP binding site: CAP binding activates transcription in the presence of cAMP. E. coli catabolite activator protein
   2651..2681    +  promoter       lac promoter: promoter for the E. coli lac operon
   2689..2705    +  protein_bind   lac operator: The lac repressor binds to the lac operator to inhibit transcription in E. coli. This inhibition can be relieved by adding lactose or isopropyl-β-D-thiogalactopyranoside (IPTG). lac repressor encoded by lacI
   2750..2768    +  promoter       T3 promoter: promoter for bacteriophage T3 RNA polymerase
   2797..3441    +  promoter       GAP promoter: S. cerevisiae TDH3; promoter for glyceraldehyde-3-phosphate dehydrogenase
   3447..3467    +  misc_feature   MCS (fragment): pBluescript multiple cloning site
   3471..3595    +  protein_bind   attR1: mutant version of attR; recombination site for the Gateway® LR reaction LR Clonase™
   3620..3650    +  promoter       lac UV5 promoter: E. coli lac promoter with an "up" mutation
   3674..3703    +  promoter       cat promoter (fragment): promoter of the E. coli cat gene encoding chloramphenicol acetyltransferase
   3704..4363    +  CDS            CmR: chloramphenicol acetyltransferase; cat; confers resistance to chloramphenicol
   4545..4703    +  CDS            ccdA (fragment): CCDA_ECO57 - Also known as H, letA. Experimental evidence at protein level: Swiss-Prot protein existence level 1. Antitoxin component of a type II toxin-antitoxin (TA) system which inhibits the post-segregational killing (PSK) of plasmid-free cells, also referred to as a plasmid addiction system. Binds to and blocks the activity of CcdB; will also remove bound CcdB protein from the CcdB-GyrA complex by forming a CcdA-CcdB complex, a process termed rejuvenation. Functions as a transcriptional corepressor for the ccdAB operon, repression also requires CcdB (By similarity). From Escherichia coli
   4708..5010    +  CDS            ccdB: CCDB_ECOLI - Also known as G, letB, letD. Experimental evidence at protein level: Swiss-Prot protein existence level 1. Toxic component of a type II toxin-antitoxin (TA) system, functioning in plasmid maintainence. Responsible for the post- segregational killing (PSK) of plasmid-free cells, also referred to as a plasmid addiction system. Half-life of over 2 hours. Cell killing by CcdB is accompanied by filamentation, defects in chromosome and plasmid segregation, defects in cell division, formation of anucleate cells, decreased DNA synthesis and plasmid loss. Interferes with the activity of DN
   5054..5178    -  protein_bind   attR2: mutant version of attR; recombination site for the Gateway® LR reaction LR Clonase™
   5182..5209    +  misc_feature   MCS (fragment): pBluescript multiple cloning site
   5210..5929    +  CDS            EGFP: the original enhanced GFP (Yang et al., 1996) mammalian codon-optimized
   5936..6183    +  terminator     CYC1 terminator: S. cerevisiae CYC1; transcription terminator for CYC1
   6202..6220    -  promoter       T7 promoter: promoter for bacteriophage T7 RNA polymerase
   6228..6383    +  CDS            lacZα (fragment): LacZα fragment of β-galactosidase; lacZ fragment
   6391..6846    +  rep_origin     f1 ori (sequence partly withheld): f1 bacteriophage origin of replication; arrow indicates direction of (+) strand synthesis
   6847..6898    -  misc_feature   bom (fragment): basis of mobility region from pBR322
   7106..7765    -  CDS            HIS3: imidazoleglycerol-phosphate dehydratase, required for histidine biosynthesis; S. cerevisiae HIS3; yeast auxotrophic marker
   7766..7952    -  promoter       HIS3 promoter: S. cerevisiae HIS3
   8002..8082    +  CDS            MRM1 (fragment): MRM1_YEAST - Also known as PET56 From Saccharomyces cerevisiae (strain ATCC 204508 / S288c) (Baker's yeast).
   8083..8132    -  misc_feature   bom (fragment): basis of mobility region from pBR322
   8234..1       -  CDS            rop (fragment) (across the origin): Rop protein, which maintains plasmids at low copy number; rop
>Addgene plasmid #14190 | pAG413GPD-ccdB-EGFP | depositor full sequence | sequence record 127472 | pAG413GPD-ccdB-EGFP sequence 8268 bps
GACGAAAGGGCCTCGTGATACGCCTATTTTTATAGGTTAATGTCATGATAATAATGGTTTCTTAGGACGA
TCACGTGCTATAAAAATAATTATAATTTAAATTTTTTAATATAAATATATAAATTAAAAATAGAAAGTAA
AAAAAGAAATTAAAGAAAAAATAGTTTTTGTTTTCCGAAGATGTAAAAGACTCTAGGGGGATCGCCAACA
AATACTACCTTTTATCTTGCTCTTCCTGCTCTCAGGTATTAATGCCGAATTGTTTCATCTTGTCTGTGTA
GAAGACCACACACGAAAATCCTGTGATTTTACATTTTACTTATCGTTAATCGAATGTATATCTATTTAAT
CTGCTTTTCTTGTCTAATAAATATATATGTAAAGTACGCTTTTTGTTGAAATTTTTTAAACCTTTGTTTA
TTTTTTTTTCTTCATTCCGTAACTCTTCTACCTTCTTTATTTACTTTCTAAAATCCAAATACAAAACATA
AAAATAAATAAACACAGAGTAAATTCCCAAATTATTCCATCATTAAAAGATACGAGGCGCGTGTAAGTTA
CAGGCAAGCGATCCGTCAGGTGGCACTTTTCGGGGAAATGTGCGCGGAACCCCTATTTGTTTATTTTTCT
AAATACATTCAAATATGTATCCGCTCATGAGACAATAACCCTGATAAATGCTTCAATAATATTGAAAAAG
GAAGAGTATGAGTATTCAACATTTCCGTGTCGCCCTTATTCCCTTTTTTGCGGCATTTTGCCTTCCTGTT
TTTGCTCACCCAGAAACGCTGGTGAAAGTAAAAGATGCTGAAGATCAGTTGGGTGCACGAGTGGGTTACA
TCGAACTGGATCTCAACAGCGGTAAGATCCTTGAGAGTTTTCGCCCCGAAGAACGTTTTCCAATGATGAG
CACTTTTAAAGTTCTGCTATGTGGCGCGGTATTATCCCGTATTGACGCCGGGCAAGAGCAACTCGGTCGC
CGCATACACTATTCTCAGAATGACTTGGTTGAGTACTCACCAGTCACAGAAAAGCATCTTACGGATGGCA
TGACAGTAAGAGAATTATGCAGTGCTGCCATAACCATGAGTGATAACACTGCGGCCAACTTACTTCTGAC
AACGATCGGAGGACCGAAGGAGCTAACCGCTTTTTTGCACAACATGGGGGATCATGTAACTCGCCTTGAT
CGTTGGGAACCGGAGCTGAATGAAGCCATACCAAACGACGAGCGTGACACCACGATGCCTGTAGCAATGG
CAACAACGTTGCGCAAACTATTAACTGGCGAACTACTTACTCTAGCTTCCCGGCAACAATTAATAGACTG
GATGGAGGCGGATAAAGTTGCAGGACCACTTCTGCGCTCGGCCCTTCCGGCTGGCTGGTTTATTGCTGAT
AAATCTGGAGCCGGTGAGCGTGGGTCTCGCGGTATCATTGCAGCACTGGGGCCAGATGGTAAGCCCTCCC
GTATCGTAGTTATCTACACGACGGGGAGTCAGGCAACTATGGATGAACGAAATAGACAGATCGCTGAGAT
AGGTGCCTCACTGATTAAGCATTGGTAACTGTCAGACCAAGTTTACTCATATATACTTTAGATTGATTTA
AAACTTCATTTTTAATTTAAAAGGATCTAGGTGAAGATCCTTTTTGATAATCTCATGACCAAAATCCCTT
AACGTGAGTTTTCGTTCCACTGAGCGTCAGACCCCGTAGAAAAGATCAAAGGATCTTCTTGAGATCCTTT
TTTTCTGCGCGTAATCTGCTGCTTGCAAACAAAAAAACCACCGCTACCAGCGGTGGTTTGTTTGCCGGAT
CAAGAGCTACCAACTCTTTTTCCGAAGGTAACTGGCTTCAGCAGAGCGCAGATACCAAATACTGTCCTTC
TAGTGTAGCCGTAGTTAGGCCACCACTTCAAGAACTCTGTAGCACCGCCTACATACCTCGCTCTGCTAAT
CCTGTTACCAGTGGCTGCTGCCAGTGGCGATAAGTCGTGTCTTACCGGGTTGGACTCAAGACGATAGTTA
CCGGATAAGGCGCAGCGGTCGGGCTGAACGGGGGGTTCGTGCACACAGCCCAGCTTGGAGCGAACGACCT
ACACCGAACTGAGATACCTACAGCGTGAGCTATGAGAAAGCGCCACGCTTCCCGAAGGGAGAAAGGCGGA
CAGGTATCCGGTAAGCGGCAGGGTCGGAACAGGAGAGCGCACGAGGGAGCTTCCAGGGGGAAACGCCTGG
TATCTTTATAGTCCTGTCGGGTTTCGCCACCTCTGACTTGAGCGTCGATTTTTGTGATGCTCGTCAGGGG
GGCGGAGCCTATGGAAAAACGCCAGCAACGCGGCCTTTTTACGGTTCCTGGCCTTTTGCTGGCCTTTTGC
TCACATGTTCTTTCCTGCGTTATCCCCTGATTCTGTGGATAACCGTATTACCGCCTTTGAGTGAGCTGAT
ACCGCTCGCCGCAGCCGAACGACCGAGCGCAGCGAGTCAGTGAGCGAGGAAGCGGAAGAGCGCCCAATAC
GCAAACCGCCTCTCCCCGCGCGTTGGCCGATTCATTAATGCAGCTGGCACGACAGGTTTCCCGACTGGAA
AGCGGGCAGTGAGCGCAACGCAATTAATGTGAGTTACCTCACTCATTAGGCACCCCAGGCTTTACACTTT
ATGCTTCCGGCTCCTATGTTGTGTGGAATTGTGAGCGGATAACAATTTCACACAGGAAACAGCTATGACC
ATGATTACGCCAAGCGCGCAATTAACCCTCACTAAAGGGAACAAAAGCTGGAGCTCTTCGAGTTTATCAT
TATCAATACTCGCCATTTCAAAGAATACGTAAATAATTAATAGTAGTGATTTTCCTAACTTTATTTAGTC
AAAAAATTAGCCTTTTAATTCTGCTGTAACCCGTACATGCCCAAAATAGGGGGCGGGTTACACAGAATAT
ATAACACCGAAGGTGCCTGGGTGAACAGGTTTATTCCTGGCATCCACTAAATATAATGGAGCCCGCTTTT
TAAGCTGGCATCCAGAAAAAAAAAGAATCCCAGCACCAAAATATTGTTTTCTTCACCAACCATCAGTTCA
TAGGTCCATTCTCTTAGCGCAACTACAGAGAACAGGGGCACAAACAGGCAAAAAACGGGCACAACCTCAA
TGGAGTGATGCAACCTGCCTGGAGTAAATGATGACACAAGGCAATTGACCCACGCATGTATCTATCTCAT
TTTCTTACACCTTCTATTACCTTCTGCTCTCTCTGATTTGGAAAAAGCTGAAAAAAAAGGTTGAAACCAG
TTCCCTGAAATTATTCCCCTACTTGACTAATAAGTATATAAAGACGGTAGGTATTGATTGTAATTCTGTA
AATCTATTTCTTAAACTTCTTAAATTCTACTTTTATAGTTAGTCTTTTTTTTAGTTTTAAAACACCAGAA
CTTAGTTTCGACGGATTCTAGAACTAGTGGATCCCCCATCACAAGTTTGTACAAAAAAGCTGAACGAGAA
ACGTAAAATGATATAAATATCAATATATTAAATTAGATTTTGCATAAAAAACAGACTACATAATACTGTA
AAACACAACATATCCAGTCACTATGGCGGCCGCATTAGGCACCCCAGGCTTTACACTTTATGCTTCCGGC
TCGTATAATGTGTGGATTTTGAGTTAGGATCCGTCGAGATTTTCAGGAGCTAAGGAAGCTAAAATGGAGA
AAAAAATCACTGGATATACCACCGTTGATATATCCCAATGGCATCGTAAAGAACATTTTGAGGCATTTCA
GTCAGTTGCTCAATGTACCTATAACCAGACCGTTCAGCTGGATATTACGGCCTTTTTAAAGACCGTAAAG
AAAAATAAGCACAAGTTTTATCCGGCCTTTATTCACATTCTTGCCCGCCTGATGAATGCTCATCCGGAAT
TCCGTATGGCAATGAAAGACGGTGAGCTGGTGATATGGGATAGTGTTCACCCTTGTTACACCGTTTTCCA
TGAGCAAACTGAAACGTTTTCATCGCTCTGGAGTGAATACCACGACGATTTCCGGCAGTTTCTACACATA
TATTCGCAAGATGTGGCGTGTTACGGTGAAAACCTGGCCTATTTCCCTAAAGGGTTTATTGAGAATATGT
TTTTCGTCTCAGCCAATCCCTGGGTGAGTTTCACCAGTTTTGATTTAAACGTGGCCAATATGGACAACTT
CTTCGCCCCCGTTTTCACCATGGGCAAATATTATACGCAAGGCGACAAGGTGCTGATGCCGCTGGCGATT
CAGGTTCATCATGCCGTCTGTGATGGCTTCCATGTCGGCAGAATGCTTAATGAATTACAACAGTACTGCG
ATGAGTGGCAGGGCGGGGCGTAAACGCCGCGTGGATCCGGCTTACTAAAAGCCAGATAACAGTATGCGTA
TTTGCGCGCTGATTTTTGCGGTATAAGAATATATACTGATATGTATACCCGAAGTATGTCAAAAAGAGGT
ATGCTATGAAGCAGCGTATTACAGTGACAGTTGACAGCGACAGCTATCAGTTGCTCAAGGCATATATGAT
GTCAATATCTCCGGTCTGGTAAGCACAACCATGCAGAATGAAGCCCGTCGTCTGCGTGCCGAACGCTGGA
AAGCGGAAAATCAGGAAGGGATGGCTGAGGTCGCCCGGTTTATTGAAATGAACGGCTCTTTTGCTGACGA
GAACAGGGGCTGGTGAAATGCAGTTTAAGGTTTACACCTATAAAAGAGAGAGCCGTTATCGTCTGTTTGT
GGATGTACAGAGTGATATTATTGACACGCCCGGGCGACGGATGGTGATCCCCCTGGCCAGTGCACGTCTG
CTGTCAGATAAAGTCTCCCGTGAACTTTACCCGGTGGTGCATATCGGGGATGAAAGCTGGCGCATGATGA
CCACCGATATGGCCAGTGTGCCGGTCTCCGTTATCGGGGAAGAAGTGGCTGATCTCAGCCACCGCGAAAA
TGACATCAAAAACGCCATTAACCTGATGTTCTGGGGAATATAAATGTCAGGCTCCCTTATACACAGCCAG
TCTGCAGGTCGACCATAGTGACTGGATATGTTGTGTTTTACAGTATTATGTAGTCTGTTTTTTATGCAAA
ATCTAATTTAATATATTGATATTTATATCATTTTACGTTTCTCGTTCAGCTTTCTTGTACAAAGTGGTGA
TGGGCTGCAGGAATTCGATATCAAGCTTAATGGTGAGCAAGGGCGAGGAGCTGTTCACCGGGGTGGTGCC
CATCCTGGTCGAGCTGGACGGCGACGTAAACGGCCACAAGTTCAGCGTGTCCGGCGAGGGCGAGGGCGAT
GCCACCTACGGCAAGCTGACCCTGAAGTTCATCTGCACCACCGGCAAGCTGCCCGTGCCCTGGCCCACCC
TCGTGACCACCCTGACCTACGGCGTGCAGTGCTTCAGCCGCTACCCCGACCACATGAAGCAGCACGACTT
CTTCAAGTCCGCCATGCCCGAAGGCTACGTCCAGGAGCGCACCATCTTCTTCAAGGACGACGGCAACTAC
AAGACCCGCGCCGAGGTGAAGTTCGAGGGCGACACCCTGGTGAACCGCATCGAGCTGAAGGGCATCGACT
TCAAGGAGGACGGCAACATCCTGGGGCACAAGCTGGAGTACAACTACAACAGCCACAACGTCTATATCAT
GGCCGACAAGCAGAAGAACGGCATCAAGGTGAACTTCAAGATCCGCCACAACATCGAGGACGGCAGCGTG
CAGCTCGCCGACCACTACCAGCAGAACACCCCCATCGGCGACGGCCCCGTGCTGCTGCCCGACAACCACT
ACCTGAGCACCCAGTCCGCCCTGAGCAAAGACCCCAACGAGAAGCGCGATCACATGGTCCTGCTGGAGTT
CGTGACCGCCGCCGGGATCACTCTCGGCATGGACGAGCTGTACAAGTAACTCGAGTCATGTAATTAGTTA
TGTCACGCTTACATTCACGCCCTCCCCCCACATCCGCTCTAACCGAAAAGGAAGGAGTTAGACAACCTGA
AGTCTAGGTCCCTATTTATTTTTTTATAGTTATGTTAGTATTAAGAACGTTATTTATATTTCAAATTTTT
CTTTTTTTTCTGTACAGACGCGTGTACGCATGTAACATTATACTGAAAACCTTGCTTGAGAAGGTTTTGG
GACGCTCGAAGGCTTTAATTTGCGGCCGGTACCCAATTCGCCCTATAGTGAGTCGTATTACGCGCGCTCA
CTGGCCGTCGTTTTACAACGTCGTGACTGGGAAAACCCTGGCGTTACCCAACTTAATCGCCTTGCAGCAC
ATCCCCCTTTCGCCAGCTGGCGTAATAGCGAAGAGGCCCGCACCGATCGCCCTTCCCAACAGTTGCGCAG
CCTGAATGGCGAATGGCGCG
[124 nt withheld, positions 6391-6514]
C
[91 nt withheld, positions 6516-6606]
A
[49 nt withheld, positions 6608-6656]
CCTTTGACGTTGGAGTCCACGTTCTTT
[37 nt withheld, positions 6684-6720]
ACCCTATCTCGGTCTATTCTTTTGATTTATAAGGGATTTTGCCGATTTCGGCCTATTGGTTAAAAAATGA
GCTGATTTAACAAAAATTTAACGCGAATTTTAACAAAATATTAACGTTTACAATTTCCTGATGCGGTATT
TTCTCCTTACGCATCTGTGCGGTATTTCACACCGCATAGATCCGTCGAGTTCAAGAGAAAAAAAAAGAAA
AAGCAAAAAGAAAAAAGGAAAGCGCGCCTCGTTCAGAATGACACGTATAGAATGATGCATTACCTTGTCA
TCTTCAGTATCATACTGTTCGTATACATACTTACTGACATTCATAGGTATACATATATACACATGTATAT
ATATCGTATGCTGCAGCTTTAAATAATCGGTGTCACTACATAAGAACACCTTTGGTGGAGGGAACATCGT
TGGTACCATTGGGCGAGGTGGCTTCTCTTATGGCAACCGCAAGAGCCTTGAACGCACTCTCACTACGGTG
ATGATCATTCTTGCCTCGCAGACAATCAACGTGGAGGGTAATTCTGCTAGCCTCTGCAAAGCTTTCAAGA
AAATGCGGGATCATCTCGCAAGAGAGATCTCCTACTTTCTCCCTTTGCAAACCAAGTTCGACAACTGCGT
ACGGCCTGTTCGAAAGATCTACCACCGCTCTGGAAAGTGCCTCATCCAAAGGCGCAAATCCTGATCCAAA
CCTTTTTACTCCACGCGCCAGTAGGGCCTCTTTAAAAGCTTGACCGAGAGCAATCCCGCAGTCTTCAGTG
GTGTGATGGTCGTCTATGTGTAAGTCACCAATGCACTCAACGATTAGCGACCAGCCGGAATGCTTGGCCA
GAGCATGTATCATATGGTCCAGAAACCCTATACCTGTGTGGACGTTAATCACTTGCGATTGTGTGGCCTG
TTCTGCTACTGCTTCTGCCTCTTTTTCTGGGAAGATCGAGTGCTCTATCGCTAGGGGACCACCCTTTAAA
GAGATCGCAATCTGAATCTTGGTTTCATTTGTAATACGCTTTACTAGGGCTTTCTGCTCTGTCATCTTTG
CCTTCGTTTATCTTGCCTGCTCATTTTTTAGTATATTCTTCGAAGAAATCACATTACTTTATATAATGTA
TAATTCATTATGTGATAATGCCAATCGCTAAGAAAAAAAAAGAGTCATCCGCTAGGGGAAAAAAAAAAAT
GAAAATCATTACCGAGGCATAAAAAAATATAGAGTGTACTAGAGGAGGCCAAGAGTAATAGAAAAAGAAA
ATTGCGGGAAAGGACTGTGTTATGACTTCCCTGACTAATGCCGTGTTCAAACGATACCTGGCAGTGACTC
CTAGCGCTCACCAAGCTCTTAAAACGGGAATTTATGGTGCACTCTCAGTACAATCTGCTCTGATGCCGCA
TAGTTAAGCCAGCCCCGACACCCGCCAACACGCGCTGACGCGCCCTGACGGGCTTGTCTGCTCCCGGCAT
CCGCTTACAGACAAGCTGTGACCGTCTCCGGGAGCTGCATGTGTCAGAGGTTTTCACCGTCATCACCGAA
ACGCGCGA
