>Addgene plasmid #14190 | pAG413GPD-ccdB-EGFP | addgene partial sequence | sequence record 20535 | 14190 with pRS_marker
TTTTAAGAGCTTGGTGAGCGCTAGGAGTCACTGCCAGGTATCGTTTGAACACGGCATTAGTCAGGGAAGT
CATAACACAGTCCTTTCCCGCAATTTTCTTTTTCTATTACTCTTGGCCTCCTCTAGTACACTCTATATTT
TTTTATGCCTCGGTAATGATTTTCATTTTTTTTTTTCCACCTAGCGGATGACTCTTTTTTTTTCTTAGCG
ATTGGCATTATCACATAATGAATTATACATTATATAAAGTAATGTGATTTCTTCGAAGAATATACTAAAA
AATGAGCAGGCAAGATAAACGAAGGCAAAGATGACAGAGCAGAAAGCCCTAGTAAAGCGTATTACAAATG
AAACCAAGATTCAGATTGCGATCTCTTTAAAGGGTGGTCCCCTAGCGATAGAGCACTCGATCTTCCCAGA
AAAAGAGGCAGAAGCAGTAGCAGAACAGGCCACACAATCGCAAGTGATTAACGTCCACACAGGTATAGGG
TTTCTGGACCATATGATACATGCTCTGGCCAAGCATTCCGGCTGGTCGCTAATCGTTGAGTGCATTGGTG
ACTTACACATAGACGACCATCACACCACTGAAGACTGCGGGATTGCTCTCGGTCAAGCTTTTAAAGAGGC
CCTAGGGGCCGTGCGTGGAGTAAAAAGGTTTGGATCAGGATTTGCGCCTTTGGATGAGGCACTTT
