>Addgene plasmid #14190 | pAG413GPD-ccdB-EGFP | addgene partial sequence | sequence record 20536 | 14190 with GW5
TAAAGTGTAAAGCCTGGGGGTGCCTAATGCGGCCGCCATAGTGACTGGATATGTTGTGTTTTACAGTATT
ATGTAGTCTGTTTTTTATGCAAAATCTAATTTAATATATTGATATTTATATCATTTTACGTTTCTCGTTC
AGCTTTTTTGTACAAACTTGTGATGGGGGATCCACTAGTTCTAGAATCCGTCGAAACTAAGTTCTGGTGT
TTTAAAACTAAAAAAAAGACTAACTATAAAAGTAGAATTTAAGAAGTTTAAGAAATAGATTTACAGAATT
ACAATCAATACCTACCGTCTTTATATACTTATTAGTCAAGTAGGGGAATAATTTCAGGGAACTGGTTTCA
ACCTTTTTTTTCAGCTTTTTCCAAATCAGAGAGAGCAGAAGGTAATAGAAGGTGTAAGAAAATGAGATAG
ATACATGCGTGGGTCAATTGCCTTGTGTCATCATTTACTCCAGGCAGGTTGCATCACTCCATTGAGGTTG
TGCCCGTTTTTTGCCTGTTTGTGCCCCTGTTCTCTGTAGTTGCGCTAAGAGAATGGACCTATGAACTGAT
GGTTGGTGAAGAAAACAATATTTTGGTGCTGGGATTCTTTTTTTTTCTGGATGCCAGCTTAAAAAGCGGG
CCTCCTTATATTTAGTGGATGCCAGGAATAAACT
