>Addgene plasmid #14190 | pAG413GPD-ccdB-EGFP | addgene partial sequence | sequence record 20537 | 14190 with GW3
CGTTATCGGGGAGAAGTGGCTGATCTCAGCCACCGCGAAAATGACATCAAAAACGCCATTAACCTGATGT
TCTGGGGAATATAAATGTCAGGCTCCCTTATACACAGCCAGTCTGCAGGTCGACCATAGTGACTGGATAT
GTTGTGTTTTACAGTATTATGTAGTCTGTTTTTTATGCAAAATCTAATTTAATATATTGATATTTATATC
ATTTTACGTTTCTCGTTCAGCTTTCTTGTACAAAGTGGTGATGGGCTGCAGGAATTCGATATCAAGCTTA
ATGGTGAGCAAGGGCGAGGAGCTGTTCACCGGGGTGGTGCCCATCCTGGTCGAGCTGGACGGCGACGTAA
ACGGCCACAAGTTCAGCGTGTCCGGCGAGGGCGAGGGCGATGCCACCTACGGCAAGCTGACCCTGAAGTT
CATCTGCACCACCGGCAAGCTGCCCGTGCCCTGGCCCACCCTCGTGACCACCCTGACCTACGGCGTGCAG
TGCTTCAGCCGCTACCCCGACCACATGAAGCAGCACGACTTCTTCAAGTCCGCCATGCCCGAAGGCTACG
TCCAGGAGCGCACCATCTTCTTCAAGGACGACGGCAACTACAAGACCCGCGCCGAGGTGAAGTTCGAGGG
CGACACCCTGGTG
