>Addgene plasmid #14190 | pAG413GPD-ccdB-EGFP | addgene partial sequence | sequence record 127470 | pGEX3 5'-CCGGGAGCTGCATGTGTCAGAGG-3'
TTTACATTTTACTTATCGTTAATCGAATGTATATCTATTTAATCTGCTTTTCTTGTCTAATAAATATATA
TGTAAAGTACGCTTTTTGTTGAAATTTTTTAAACCTTTGTTTATTTTTTTTTCTTCATTCCGTAACTCTT
CTACCTTCTTTATTTACTTTCTAAAATCCAAATACAAAACATAAAAATAAATAAACACAGAGTAAATTCC
CAAATTATTCCATCATTAAAAGATACGAGGCGCGTGTAAGTTACAGGCAAGCGATCCGTCAGGTGGCACT
TTTCGGGGAAATGTGCGCGGAACCCCTATTTGTTTATTTTTCTAAATACATTCAAATATGTATCCGCTCA
TGAGACAATAACCCTGATAAATGCTTCAATAATATTGAAAAAGGAAGAGTATGAGTATTCAACATTTCCG
TGTCGCCCTTATTCCCTTTTTTGCGGCATTTTGCCTTCCTGTTTTTGCTCACCCAGAAACGCTGGTGAAA
GTAAAAGATGCTGAAGATCAGTTGGGTGCACGAGTGGGTTACATCGAACTGGATCTCAACAGCGGTAAGA
TCCTTGAGAGTTTTCGCCCCGAAGAACGTTTT
